Addgene plasmid #86314: PX458_KLF11_1
Purpose: Encodes gRNA for 3' target of human KLF11
Depositing lab: Eric Mendenhall & Richard M. Myers. Depositing organization: University of Alabama in Huntsville. Publication: CETCh-seq: CRISPR epitope tagging ChIP-seq of DNA-binding proteins. Savic D, Partridge EC, Newberry KM, Smith SB, Meadows SK, Roberts BS, Mackiewicz M, Mendenhall EM, Myers RM. Genome Res. 2015 Sep 9. 10.1101/gr.193540.115 PubMed 26355004.
Backbone
  Vector backbone: PX458
  Vector type: CRISPR
Growth in bacteria
  Bacterial resistance: Ampicillin, 100 μg/mL
  Growth temperature: 37°C
  Growth strain: DH5alpha
  Copy number: High Copy
Gene/Insert
  Gene/Insert name: gRNA against KLF11
  gRNA/shRNA sequence: GCTAATGGACCTTTCAGGCAG
  Species: H. sapiens (human)
  Entrez Gene: KLF11 (a.k.a. FKLF, FKLF1, MODY7, TIEG2, Tieg3)
  Cloning method: Gibson Cloning
  Sequencing primers: 5′ pBR322ori-F
Terms and licenses: Academic/Nonprofit Terms; Industry Terms: Not Available to Industry
Depositor comments: Note: This plasmid is part of the Mendenhall and Meyers CRISPR-based Tagging system to add a tag (currently using FLAG) to endogenous proteins. Please see https://www.addgene.org/crispr/tagging/ for more details.
How to cite: PX458_KLF11_1 was a gift from Eric Mendenhall & Richard M. Myers (Addgene plasmid # 86314 ; http://n2t.net/addgene:86314 ; RRID:Addgene_86314)
