[The description below was written by a language model from this plasmid's Addgene catalogue record and pLannotate feature annotations shown in this document.]
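Description:
PX458_KLF11_1 is a mammalian CRISPR/Cas9 expression plasmid built on the PX458 backbone. It carries a single guide RNA directed at the 3' end of the human KLF11 gene. It is propagated in E. coli as a high-copy plasmid through a ColE1/pUC-type origin and selected with ampicillin via the β-lactamase (AmpR) cassette. The annotated sequence also contains an f1 phage origin, a single AAV2 inverted terminal repeat, and short bom and rop fragments. These are backbone remnants rather than functional payload, and one ITR alone does not make the plasmid an AAV packaging vector.

Two expression units make up the payload. A human U6 RNA polymerase III promoter drives the KLF11-targeting spacer, which was inserted by Gibson cloning and is fused to the Streptococcus pyogenes gRNA scaffold. A second, partial scaffold fragment is annotated just downstream. The other unit uses a hybrid promoter (CMV enhancer, chicken β-actin promoter and a hybrid intron) to express S. pyogenes Cas9. The annotation tool splits Cas9 into contiguous N- and C-terminal portions that together form one continuous coding region. Cas9 is followed by a nucleoplasmin nuclear localization signal, an EGFP coding sequence and a bGH polyadenylation signal. The linker between Cas9 and EGFP is not annotated in the feature table. EGFP provides a fluorescent marker for identifying or sorting transfected cells.

According to the depositor's notes, the plasmid belongs to a CRISPR-based epitope tagging system. Cutting near the 3' end of an endogenous gene allows a tag, currently FLAG, to be knocked in, so that DNA-binding proteins such as KLF11 can be profiled by ChIP-seq with a standard anti-tag antibody. The donor template for the tag is not part of this construct.
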