Features (pLannotate 1.2.2; 19 found; start..end, strand, type, name):
     15..603     +  rep_origin     ori: high-copy-number ColE1/pMB1/pBR322/pUC origin of replication
    665..905     +  promoter       U6 promoter: RNA polymerase III promoter for human U6 snRNA
    935..1010    +  misc_RNA       gRNA scaffold: guide RNA scaffold for the Streptococcus pyogenes CRISPR/Cas9 system
   1017..1060    +  misc_RNA       gRNA scaffold (fragment): guide RNA scaffold for the Streptococcus pyogenes CRISPR/Cas9 system
   1107..1392    +  enhancer       CMV enhancer: human cytomegalovirus immediate early enhancer; contains an 18-bp deletion relative to the standard CMV enhancer
   1394..1671    +  promoter       chicken β-actin promoter: No description available
   1672..1899    +  intron         hybrid intron: hybrid between chicken β-actin (CBA) and minute virus of mice (MMV) introns (Gray et al., 2011)
   2037..3638    +  CDS            Cas9(N): N-terminal portion of Streptococcus pyogenes Cas9 (Zetsche et al., 2015)
   3639..6137    +  CDS            Cas9(C): C-terminal portion of Streptococcus pyogenes Cas9 (Zetsche et al., 2015)
   6138..6185    +  CDS            nucleoplasmin NLS: bipartite nuclear localization signal from nucleoplasmin
   6255..6968    +  CDS            EGFP: EGFP is a basic (constitutively fluorescent) green fluorescent protein published in 1996, derived from Aequorea victoria. It is reported to be a rapidly-maturing weak dimer with moderate acid sensitivity.
   7002..7113    +  polyA_signal   bGH poly(A) signal: bovine growth hormone polyadenylation signal
   7218..7358    +  repeat_region  AAV2 ITR: inverted terminal repeat of adeno-associated virus serotype 2 inverted
   7363..7414    -  misc_feature   bom (fragment): basis of mobility region from pBR322
   7433..7888    +  rep_origin     f1 ori (sequence partly withheld): f1 bacteriophage origin of replication; arrow indicates direction of (+) strand synthesis
   7889..7938    -  misc_feature   bom (fragment): basis of mobility region from pBR322
   8040..8075    -  CDS            rop (fragment): Rop protein, which maintains plasmids at low copy number; rop
   8170..8274    +  promoter       AmpR promoter: bla
   8275..9135    +  CDS            AmpR: β-lactamase; bla; confers resistance to ampicillin, carbenicillin, and related antibiotics
>Addgene plasmid #86314 | PX458_KLF11_1 | addgene full sequence | sequence record 171042 | Addgene NGS Result
ATCAAAGGATCTTCTTGAGATCCTTTTTTTCTGCGCGTAATCTGCTGCTTGCAAACAAAAAAACCACCGC
TACCAGCGGTGGTTTGTTTGCCGGATCAAGAGCTACCAACTCTTTTTCCGAAGGTAACTGGCTTCAGCAG
AGCGCAGATACCAAATACTGTTCTTCTAGTGTAGCCGTAGTTAGGCCACCACTTCAAGAACTCTGTAGCA
CCGCCTACATACCTCGCTCTGCTAATCCTGTTACCAGTGGCTGCTGCCAGTGGCGATAAGTCGTGTCTTA
CCGGGTTGGACTCAAGACGATAGTTACCGGATAAGGCGCAGCGGTCGGGCTGAACGGGGGGTTCGTGCAC
ACAGCCCAGCTTGGAGCGAACGACCTACACCGAACTGAGATACCTACAGCGTGAGCTATGAGAAAGCGCC
ACGCTTCCCGAAGGGAGAAAGGCGGACAGGTATCCGGTAAGCGGCAGGGTCGGAACAGGAGAGCGCACGA
GGGAGCTTCCAGGGGGAAACGCCTGGTATCTTTATAGTCCTGTCGGGTTTCGCCACCTCTGACTTGAGCG
TCGATTTTTGTGATGCTCGTCAGGGGGGCGGAGCCTATGGAAAAACGCCAGCAACGCGGCCTTTTTACGG
TTCCTGGCCTTTTGCTGGCCTTTTGCTCACATGTGAGGGCCTATTTCCCATGATTCCTTCATATTTGCAT
ATACGATACAAGGCTGTTAGAGAGATAATTGGAATTAATTTGACTGTAAACACAAAGATATTAGTACAAA
ATACGTGACGTAGAAAGTAATAATTTCTTGGGTAGTTTGCAGTTTTAAAATTATGTTTTAAAATGGACTA
TCATATGCTTACCGTAACTTGAAAGTATTTCGATTTCTTGGCTTTATATATCTTGTGGAAAGGACGAAAC
ACCGCTAATGGACCTTTCAGGCAGGTTTTAGAGCTAGAAATAGCAAGTTAAAATAAGGCTAGTCCGTTAT
CAACTTGAAAAAGTGGCACCGAGTCGGTGCTTTTTTGTTTTAGAGCTAGAAATAGCAAGTTAAAATAAGG
CTAGTCCGTTTTTAGCGCGTGCGCCAATTCTGCAGACAAATGGCTCTAGAGGTACCCGTTACATAACTTA
CGGTAAATGGCCCGCCTGGCTGACCGCCCAACGACCCCCGCCCATTGACGTCAATAGTAACGCCAATAGG
GACTTTCCATTGACGTCAATGGGTGGAGTATTTACGGTAAACTGCCCACTTGGCAGTACATCAAGTGTAT
CATATGCCAAGTACGCCCCCTATTGACGTCAATGACGGTAAATGGCCCGCCTGGCATTGTGCCCAGTACA
TGACCTTATGGGACTTTCCTACTTGGCAGTACATCTACGTATTAGTCATCGCTATTACCATGGTCGAGGT
GAGCCCCACGTTCTGCTTCACTCTCCCCATCTCCCCCCCCTCCCCACCCCCAATTTTGTATTTATTTATT
TTTTAATTATTTTGTGCAGCGATGGGGGCGGGGGGGGGGGGGGGGCGCGCGCCAGGCGGGGCGGGGCGGG
GCGAGGGGCGGGGCGGGGCGAGGCGGAGAGGTGCGGCGGCAGCCAATCAGAGCGGCGCGCTCCGAAAGTT
TCCTTTTATGGCGAGGCGGCGGCGGCGGCGGCCCTATAAAAAGCGAAGCGCGCGGCGGGCGGGAGTCGCT
GCGCGCTGCCTTCGCCCCGTGCCCCGCTCCGCCGCCGCCTCGCGCCGCCCGCCCCGGCTCTGACTGACCG
CGTTACTCCCACAGGTGAGCGGGCGGGACGGCCCTTCTCCTCCGGGCTGTAATTAGCTGAGCAAGAGGTA
AGGGTTTAAGGGATGGTTGGTTGGTGGGGTATTAATGTTTAATTACCTGGAGCACCTGCCTGAAATCACT
TTTTTTCAGGTTGGACCGGTGCCACCATGGACTATAAGGACCACGACGGAGACTACAAGGATCATGATAT
TGATTACAAAGACGATGACGATAAGATGGCCCCAAAGAAGAAGCGGAAGGTCGGTATCCACGGAGTCCCA
GCAGCCGACAAGAAGTACAGCATCGGCCTGGACATCGGCACCAACTCTGTGGGCTGGGCCGTGATCACCG
ACGAGTACAAGGTGCCCAGCAAGAAATTCAAGGTGCTGGGCAACACCGACCGGCACAGCATCAAGAAGAA
CCTGATCGGAGCCCTGCTGTTCGACAGCGGCGAAACAGCCGAGGCCACCCGGCTGAAGAGAACCGCCAGA
AGAAGATACACCAGACGGAAGAACCGGATCTGCTATCTGCAAGAGATCTTCAGCAACGAGATGGCCAAGG
TGGACGACAGCTTCTTCCACAGACTGGAAGAGTCCTTCCTGGTGGAAGAGGATAAGAAGCACGAGCGGCA
CCCCATCTTCGGCAACATCGTGGACGAGGTGGCCTACCACGAGAAGTACCCCACCATCTACCACCTGAGA
AAGAAACTGGTGGACAGCACCGACAAGGCCGACCTGCGGCTGATCTATCTGGCCCTGGCCCACATGATCA
AGTTCCGGGGCCACTTCCTGATCGAGGGCGACCTGAACCCCGACAACAGCGACGTGGACAAGCTGTTCAT
CCAGCTGGTGCAGACCTACAACCAGCTGTTCGAGGAAAACCCCATCAACGCCAGCGGCGTGGACGCCAAG
GCCATCCTGTCTGCCAGACTGAGCAAGAGCAGACGGCTGGAAAATCTGATCGCCCAGCTGCCCGGCGAGA
AGAAGAATGGCCTGTTCGGAAACCTGATTGCCCTGAGCCTGGGCCTGACCCCCAACTTCAAGAGCAACTT
CGACCTGGCCGAGGATGCCAAACTGCAGCTGAGCAAGGACACCTACGACGACGACCTGGACAACCTGCTG
GCCCAGATCGGCGACCAGTACGCCGACCTGTTTCTGGCCGCCAAGAACCTGTCCGACGCCATCCTGCTGA
GCGACATCCTGAGAGTGAACACCGAGATCACCAAGGCCCCCCTGAGCGCCTCTATGATCAAGAGATACGA
CGAGCACCACCAGGACCTGACCCTGCTGAAAGCTCTCGTGCGGCAGCAGCTGCCTGAGAAGTACAAAGAG
ATTTTCTTCGACCAGAGCAAGAACGGCTACGCCGGCTACATTGACGGCGGAGCCAGCCAGGAAGAGTTCT
ACAAGTTCATCAAGCCCATCCTGGAAAAGATGGACGGCACCGAGGAACTGCTCGTGAAGCTGAACAGAGA
GGACCTGCTGCGGAAGCAGCGGACCTTCGACAACGGCAGCATCCCCCACCAGATCCACCTGGGAGAGCTG
CACGCCATTCTGCGGCGGCAGGAAGATTTTTACCCATTCCTGAAGGACAACCGGGAAAAGATCGAGAAGA
TCCTGACCTTCCGCATCCCCTACTACGTGGGCCCTCTGGCCAGGGGAAACAGCAGATTCGCCTGGATGAC
CAGAAAGAGCGAGGAAACCATCACCCCCTGGAACTTCGAGGAAGTGGTGGACAAGGGCGCTTCCGCCCAG
AGCTTCATCGAGCGGATGACCAACTTCGATAAGAACCTGCCCAACGAGAAGGTGCTGCCCAAGCACAGCC
TGCTGTACGAGTACTTCACCGTGTATAACGAGCTGACCAAAGTGAAATACGTGACCGAGGGAATGAGAAA
GCCCGCCTTCCTGAGCGGCGAGCAGAAAAAGGCCATCGTGGACCTGCTGTTCAAGACCAACCGGAAAGTG
ACCGTGAAGCAGCTGAAAGAGGACTACTTCAAGAAAATCGAGTGCTTCGACTCCGTGGAAATCTCCGGCG
TGGAAGATCGGTTCAACGCCTCCCTGGGCACATACCACGATCTGCTGAAAATTATCAAGGACAAGGACTT
CCTGGACAATGAGGAAAACGAGGACATTCTGGAAGATATCGTGCTGACCCTGACACTGTTTGAGGACAGA
GAGATGATCGAGGAACGGCTGAAAACCTATGCCCACCTGTTCGACGACAAAGTGATGAAGCAGCTGAAGC
GGCGGAGATACACCGGCTGGGGCAGGCTGAGCCGGAAGCTGATCAACGGCATCCGGGACAAGCAGTCCGG
CAAGACAATCCTGGATTTCCTGAAGTCCGACGGCTTCGCCAACAGAAACTTCATGCAGCTGATCCACGAC
GACAGCCTGACCTTTAAAGAGGACATCCAGAAAGCCCAGGTGTCCGGCCAGGGCGATAGCCTGCACGAGC
ACATTGCCAATCTGGCCGGCAGCCCCGCCATTAAGAAGGGCATCCTGCAGACAGTGAAGGTGGTGGACGA
GCTCGTGAAAGTGATGGGCCGGCACAAGCCCGAGAACATCGTGATCGAAATGGCCAGAGAGAACCAGACC
ACCCAGAAGGGACAGAAGAACAGCCGCGAGAGAATGAAGCGGATCGAAGAGGGCATCAAAGAGCTGGGCA
GCCAGATCCTGAAAGAACACCCCGTGGAAAACACCCAGCTGCAGAACGAGAAGCTGTACCTGTACTACCT
GCAGAATGGGCGGGATATGTACGTGGACCAGGAACTGGACATCAACCGGCTGTCCGACTACGATGTGGAC
CATATCGTGCCTCAGAGCTTTCTGAAGGACGACTCCATCGACAACAAGGTGCTGACCAGAAGCGACAAGA
ACCGGGGCAAGAGCGACAACGTGCCCTCCGAAGAGGTCGTGAAGAAGATGAAGAACTACTGGCGGCAGCT
GCTGAACGCCAAGCTGATTACCCAGAGAAAGTTCGACAATCTGACCAAGGCCGAGAGAGGCGGCCTGAGC
GAACTGGATAAGGCCGGCTTCATCAAGAGACAGCTGGTGGAAACCCGGCAGATCACAAAGCACGTGGCAC
AGATCCTGGACTCCCGGATGAACACTAAGTACGACGAGAATGACAAGCTGATCCGGGAAGTGAAAGTGAT
CACCCTGAAGTCCAAGCTGGTGTCCGATTTCCGGAAGGATTTCCAGTTTTACAAAGTGCGCGAGATCAAC
AACTACCACCACGCCCACGACGCCTACCTGAACGCCGTCGTGGGAACCGCCCTGATCAAAAAGTACCCTA
AGCTGGAAAGCGAGTTCGTGTACGGCGACTACAAGGTGTACGACGTGCGGAAGATGATCGCCAAGAGCGA
GCAGGAAATCGGCAAGGCTACCGCCAAGTACTTCTTCTACAGCAACATCATGAACTTTTTCAAGACCGAG
ATTACCCTGGCCAACGGCGAGATCCGGAAGCGGCCTCTGATCGAGACAAACGGCGAAACCGGGGAGATCG
TGTGGGATAAGGGCCGGGATTTTGCCACCGTGCGGAAAGTGCTGAGCATGCCCCAAGTGAATATCGTGAA
AAAGACCGAGGTGCAGACAGGCGGCTTCAGCAAAGAGTCTATCCTGCCCAAGAGGAACAGCGATAAGCTG
ATCGCCAGAAAGAAGGACTGGGACCCTAAGAAGTACGGCGGCTTCGACAGCCCCACCGTGGCCTATTCTG
TGCTGGTGGTGGCCAAAGTGGAAAAGGGCAAGTCCAAGAAACTGAAGAGTGTGAAAGAGCTGCTGGGGAT
CACCATCATGGAAAGAAGCAGCTTCGAGAAGAATCCCATCGACTTTCTGGAAGCCAAGGGCTACAAAGAA
GTGAAAAAGGACCTGATCATCAAGCTGCCTAAGTACTCCCTGTTCGAGCTGGAAAACGGCCGGAAGAGAA
TGCTGGCCTCTGCCGGCGAACTGCAGAAGGGAAACGAACTGGCCCTGCCCTCCAAATATGTGAACTTCCT
GTACCTGGCCAGCCACTATGAGAAGCTGAAGGGCTCCCCCGAGGATAATGAGCAGAAACAGCTGTTTGTG
GAACAGCACAAGCACTACCTGGACGAGATCATCGAGCAGATCAGCGAGTTCTCCAAGAGAGTGATCCTGG
CCGACGCTAATCTGGACAAAGTGCTGTCCGCCTACAACAAGCACCGGGATAAGCCCATCAGAGAGCAGGC
CGAGAATATCATCCACCTGTTTACCCTGACCAATCTGGGAGCCCCTGCCGCCTTCAAGTACTTTGACACC
ACCATCGACCGGAAGAGGTACACCAGCACCAAAGAGGTGCTGGACGCCACCCTGATCCACCAGAGCATCA
CCGGCCTGTACGAGACACGGATCGACCTGTCTCAGCTGGGAGGCGACAAAAGGCCGGCGGCCACGAAAAA
GGCCGGCCAGGCAAAAAAGAAAAAGGAATTCGGCAGTGGAGAGGGCAGAGGAAGTCTGCTAACATGCGGT
GACGTCGAGGAGAATCCTGGCCCAGTGAGCAAGGGCGAGGAGCTGTTCACCGGGGTGGTGCCCATCCTGG
TCGAGCTGGACGGCGACGTAAACGGCCACAAGTTCAGCGTGTCCGGCGAGGGCGAGGGCGATGCCACCTA
CGGCAAGCTGACCCTGAAGTTCATCTGCACCACCGGCAAGCTGCCCGTGCCCTGGCCCACCCTCGTGACC
ACCCTGACCTACGGCGTGCAGTGCTTCAGCCGCTACCCCGACCACATGAAGCAGCACGACTTCTTCAAGT
CCGCCATGCCCGAAGGCTACGTCCAGGAGCGCACCATCTTCTTCAAGGACGACGGCAACTACAAGACCCG
CGCCGAGGTGAAGTTCGAGGGCGACACCCTGGTGAACCGCATCGAGCTGAAGGGCATCGACTTCAAGGAG
GACGGCAACATCCTGGGGCACAAGCTGGAGTACAACTACAACAGCCACAACGTCTATATCATGGCCGACA
AGCAGAAGAACGGCATCAAGGTGAACTTCAAGATCCGCCACAACATCGAGGACGGCAGCGTGCAGCTCGC
CGACCACTACCAGCAGAACACCCCCATCGGCGACGGCCCCGTGCTGCTGCCCGACAACCACTACCTGAGC
ACCCAGTCCGCCCTGAGCAAAGACCCCAACGAGAAGCGCGATCACATGGTCCTGCTGGAGTTCGTGACCG
CCGCCGGGATCACTCTCGGCATGGACGAGCTGTACAAGGAATTCTAACTAGAGCTCGCTGATCAGCCTCG
ACTGTGCCTTCTAGTTGCCAGCCATCTGTTGTTTGCCCCTCCCCCGTGCCTTCCTTGACCCTGGAAGGTG
CCACTCCCACTGTCCTTTCCTAATAAAATGAGGAAATTGCATCGCATTGTCTGAGTAGGTGTCATTCTAT
TCTGGGGGGTGGGGTGGGGCAGGACAGCAAGGGGGAGGATTGGGAAGAGAATAGCAGGCATGCTGGGGAG
CGGCCGCAGGAACCCCTAGTGATGGAGTTGGCCACTCCCTCTCTGCGCGCTCGCTCGCTCACTGAGGCCG
GGCGACCAAAGGTCGCCCGACGCCCGGGCTTTGCCCGGGCGGCCTCAGTGAGCGAGCGAGCGCGCAGCTG
CCTGCAGGGGCGCCTGATGCGGTATTTTCTCCTTACGCATCTGTGCGGTATTTCACACCGCATA
[95 nt withheld, positions 7415-7509]
T
[46 nt withheld, positions 7511-7556]
C
[141 nt withheld, positions 7558-7698]
CCTTTGACGTTGGAGTCCACGTTCTTT
[37 nt withheld, positions 7726-7762]
ACTCTATCTCGGGCTATTCTTTTGATTTATAAGGGATTTTGCCGATTTCGGTCTATTGGTTAAAAAATGA
GCTGATTTAACAAAAATTTAACGCGAATTTTAACAAAATATTAACGTTTACAATTTTATGGTGCACTCTC
AGTACAATCTGCTCTGATGCCGCATAGTTAAGCCAGCCCCGACACCCGCCAACACCCGCTGACGCGCCCT
GACGGGCTTGTCTGCTCCCGGCATCCGCTTACAGACAAGCTGTGACCGTCTCCGGGAGCTGCATGTGTCA
GAGGTTTTCACCGTCATCACCGAAACGCGCGAGACGAAAGGGCCTCGTGATACGCCTATTTTTATAGGTT
AATGTCATGATAATAATGGTTTCTTAGACGTCAGGTGGCACTTTTCGGGGAAATGTGCGCGGAACCCCTA
TTTGTTTATTTTTCTAAATACATTCAAATATGTATCCGCTCATGAGACAATAACCCTGATAAATGCTTCA
ATAATATTGAAAAAGGAAGAGTATGAGTATTCAACATTTCCGTGTCGCCCTTATTCCCTTTTTTGCGGCA
TTTTGCCTTCCTGTTTTTGCTCACCCAGAAACGCTGGTGAAAGTAAAAGATGCTGAAGATCAGTTGGGTG
CACGAGTGGGTTACATCGAACTGGATCTCAACAGCGGTAAGATCCTTGAGAGTTTTCGCCCCGAAGAACG
TTTTCCAATGATGAGCACTTTTAAAGTTCTGCTATGTGGCGCGGTATTATCCCGTATTGACGCCGGGCAA
GAGCAACTCGGTCGCCGCATACACTATTCTCAGAATGACTTGGTTGAGTACTCACCAGTCACAGAAAAGC
ATCTTACGGATGGCATGACAGTAAGAGAATTATGCAGTGCTGCCATAACCATGAGTGATAACACTGCGGC
CAACTTACTTCTGACAACGATCGGAGGACCGAAGGAGCTAACCGCTTTTTTGCACAACATGGGGGATCAT
GTAACTCGCCTTGATCGTTGGGAACCGGAGCTGAATGAAGCCATACCAAACGACGAGCGTGACACCACGA
TGCCTGTAGCAATGGCAACAACGTTGCGCAAACTATTAACTGGCGAACTACTTACTCTAGCTTCCCGGCA
ACAATTAATAGACTGGATGGAGGCGGATAAAGTTGCAGGACCACTTCTGCGCTCGGCCCTTCCGGCTGGC
TGGTTTATTGCTGATAAATCTGGAGCCGGTGAGCGTGGAAGCCGCGGTATCATTGCAGCACTGGGGCCAG
ATGGTAAGCCCTCCCGTATCGTAGTTATCTACACGACGGGGAGTCAGGCAACTATGGATGAACGAAATAG
ACAGATCGCTGAGATAGGTGCCTCACTGATTAAGCATTGGTAACTGTCAGACCAAGTTTACTCATATATA
CTTTAGATTGATTTAAAACTTCATTTTTAATTTAAAAGGATCTAGGTGAAGATCCTTTTTGATAATCTCA
TGACCAAAATCCCTTAACGTGAGTTTTCGTTCCACTGAGCGTCAGACCCCGTAGAAAAG
